Addgene plasmid #165822: pVP16 AD
Purpose: VP16 activation domain, requires assembly with TL2-TL4 linker and TL1 DNA binding domain
Depositing lab: Koen Venken. Depositing organization: Baylor College of Medicine. Publication: Multiplexed drug-based selection and counterselection genetic manipulations in Drosophila. Matinyan N, Karkhanis MS, Gonzalez Y, Jain A, Saltzman A, Malovannaya A, Sarrion-Perdigones A, Dierick HA, Venken KJT. Cell Rep. 2021 Sep 14;36(11):109700. doi: 10.1016/j.celrep.2021.109700. PubMed 34525356.
Backbone
  Vector backbone: pUPD
  Backbone size w/o insert (bp): 3057
  Vector type: Insect Expression
Growth in bacteria
  Bacterial resistance: Ampicillin, 100 μg/mL
  Growth temperature: 37°C
  Growth strain: DH10B
  Copy number: High Copy
Gene/Insert
  Gene/Insert name: VP16 AD
  Species: Synthetic
  Insert size (bp): 234
  Cloning method: Restriction Enzyme; 5′ cloning site Unknown (unknown if destroyed)
Terms and licenses: Academic/Nonprofit Terms; Industry Terms: Not Available to Industry
Depositor comments: CDS-TL5
How to cite: pVP16 AD was a gift from Koen Venken (Addgene plasmid # 165822 ; http://n2t.net/addgene:165822 ; RRID:Addgene_165822)
