[The description below was written by a language model from this plasmid's Addgene catalogue record and pLannotate feature annotations shown in this document.]
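Description:
pVP16 AD is a small part-donor plasmid built on the pUPD backbone, a domestication/entry vector of the kind used in modular hierarchical DNA assembly systems. It is catalogued as an insect expression construct from a Drosophila genetic toolkit, but the plasmid itself carries no insect promoter or terminator. It holds a single coding module that must be combined with other parts before it can be expressed. In E. coli it is maintained at high copy through a ColE1/pUC-type origin and selected with ampicillin via the bla gene. An f1 origin, a fragment of the pBR322 bom region and remnants of the lac region (a lacI fragment, CAP site, lac promoter and operator, and a lacZα fragment) are also annotated. The lacZα remnant is consistent with a blue/white screening cassette that the insert has interrupted. SP6 and T7 phage promoters flank the cloning region.

The payload is a 234 bp synthetic sequence encoding the transcriptional activation domain of herpes simplex virus VP16, a strong acidic activator widely used in chimeric transcription factors. The depositor labels it as a CDS part occupying position TL5 and states that it needs to be assembled with a TL2–TL4 linker and a TL1 DNA-binding domain, so it supplies the C-terminal activation module of a multi-part fusion protein. A short upstream region is annotated as a fragment of a hornet peptide, which is most likely a spurious database match rather than a designed element. The record does not state the cloning sites or which DNA-binding domains are intended as partners. Its use is as a building block for synthetic transcriptional activators in Drosophila transgenesis work.
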