Features (pLannotate 1.2.2; 14 found; start..end, strand, type, name):
    213..263     -  misc_feature   bom (fragment): basis of mobility region from pBR322
    290..394     +  promoter       AmpR promoter: bla
    395..1255    +  CDS            AmpR: β-lactamase; bla; confers resistance to ampicillin, carbenicillin, and related antibiotics
   1426..2014    +  rep_origin     ori: high-copy-number ColE1/pMB1/pBR322/pUC origin of replication
   2197..2289    +  CDS            lacI (fragment): lac repressor; lacI; The lac repressor binds to the lac operator to inhibit transcription in E. coli. This inhibition can be relieved by adding lactose or isopropyl-β-D-thiogalactopyranoside (IPTG).
   2302..2323    +  protein_bind   CAP binding site: CAP binding activates transcription in the presence of cAMP. E. coli catabolite activator protein
   2338..2368    +  promoter       lac promoter: promoter for the E. coli lac operon
   2376..2392    +  protein_bind   lac operator: The lac repressor binds to the lac operator to inhibit transcription in E. coli. This inhibition can be relieved by adding lactose or isopropyl-β-D-thiogalactopyranoside (IPTG). lac repressor encoded by lacI
   2434..2452    +  promoter       SP6 promoter: promoter for bacteriophage SP6 RNA polymerase
   2464..2526    +  CDS            VESPI_VESMG (fragment): Experimental evidence at protein level: Swiss-Prot protein existence level 1. Shows contractile activity on isolated ileum smooth muscle. From Vespa magnifica (Hornet).
   2555..2788    +  CDS            VP16 AD: transcriptional activation domain of herpes simplex virus protein VP16 (Triezenberg et al., 1988; Cousens et al., 1989); UL48
   2873..2891    -  promoter       T7 promoter: promoter for bacteriophage T7 RNA polymerase
   2894..3051    +  CDS            lacZα (fragment): LacZα fragment of β-galactosidase; lacZ fragment
   3055..212     +  rep_origin     f1 ori (across the origin) (sequence partly withheld): f1 bacteriophage origin of replication; arrow indicates direction of (+) strand synthesis
>Addgene plasmid #165822 | pVP16 AD | addgene full sequence | sequence record 335092 | Addgene NGS Result
GCCCTGATAGACGGTTTTTCGCCCTTTGACGTTGGAGTCCACGTTCTTT
[37 nt withheld, positions 50-86]
ACCCTATCTCGGTCTATTCTTTTGATTTATAAGGGATTTTGCCGATTTCGGCCTATTGGTTAAAAAATGA
GCTGATTTAACAAAAATTTAACGCGAATTTTAACAAAATATTAACGCTTACAATTTCCTGATGCGGTATT
TTCTCCTTACGCATCTGTGCGGTATTTCACACCGCATCAGGTGGCACTTTTCGGGGAAATGTGCGCGGAA
CCCCTATTTGTTTATTTTTCTAAATACATTCAAATATGTATCCGCTCATGAGACAATAACCCTGATAAAT
GCTTCAATAATATTGAAAAAGGAAGAGTATGAGTATTCAACATTTCCGTGTCGCCCTTATTCCCTTTTTT
GCGGCATTTTGCCTTCCTGTTTTTGCTCACCCAGAAACGCTGGTGAAAGTAAAAGATGCTGAAGATCAGT
TGGGTGCACGAGTGGGTTACATCGAACTGGATCTCAACAGCGGTAAGATCCTTGAGAGTTTTCGCCCCGA
AGAACGTTTTCCAATGATGAGCACTTTTAAAGTTCTGCTATGTGGCGCGGTATTATCCCGTATTGACGCC
GGGCAAGAGCAACTCGGTCGCCGCATACACTATTCTCAGAATGACTTGGTTGAGTACTCACCAGTCACAG
AAAAGCATCTTACGGATGGCATGACAGTAAGAGAATTATGCAGTGCTGCCATAACCATGAGTGATAACAC
TGCGGCCAACTTACTTCTGACAACGATCGGAGGACCGAAGGAGCTAACCGCTTTTTTGCACAACATGGGG
GATCATGTAACTCGCCTTGATCGTTGGGAACCGGAGCTGAATGAAGCCATACCAAACGACGAGCGTGACA
CCACGATGCCTGTAGCAATGGCAACAACGTTGCGCAAACTATTAACTGGCGAACTACTTACTCTAGCTTC
CCGGCAACAATTAATAGACTGGATGGAGGCGGATAAAGTTGCAGGACCACTTCTGCGCTCGGCCCTTCCG
GCTGGCTGGTTTATTGCTGATAAATCTGGAGCCGGTGAGCGTGGGTCGCGCGGTATCATTGCAGCACTGG
GGCCAGATGGTAAGCCCTCCCGTATCGTAGTTATCTACACGACGGGGAGTCAGGCAACTATGGATGAACG
AAATAGACAGATCGCTGAGATAGGTGCCTCACTGATTAAGCATTGGTAACTGTCAGACCAAGTTTACTCA
TATATACTTTAGATTGATTTAAAACTTCATTTTTAATTTAAAAGGATCTAGGTGAAGATCCTTTTTGATA
ATCTCATGACCAAAATCCCTTAACGTGAGTTTTCGTTCCACTGAGCGTCAGACCCCGTAGAAAAGATCAA
AGGATCTTCTTGAGATCCTTTTTTTCTGCGCGTAATCTGCTGCTTGCAAACAAAAAAACCACCGCTACCA
GCGGTGGTTTGTTTGCCGGATCAAGAGCTACCAACTCTTTTTCCGAAGGTAACTGGCTTCAGCAGAGCGC
AGATACCAAATACTGTTCTTCTAGTGTAGCCGTAGTTAGGCCACCACTTCAAGAACTCTGTAGCACCGCC
TACATACCTCGCTCTGCTAATCCTGTTACCAGTGGCTGCTGCCAGTGGCGATAAGTCGTGTCTTACCGGG
TTGGACTCAAGACGATAGTTACCGGATAAGGCGCAGCGGTCGGGCTGAACGGGGGGTTCGTGCACACAGC
CCAGCTTGGAGCGAACGACCTACACCGAACTGAGATACCTACAGCGTGAGCTATGAGAAAGCGCCACGCT
TCCCGAAGGGAGAAAGGCGGACAGGTATCCGGTAAGCGGCAGGGTCGGAACAGGAGAGCGCACGAGGGAG
CTTCCAGGGGGAAACGCCTGGTATCTTTATAGTCCTGTCGGGTTTCGCCACCTCTGACTTGAGCGTCGAT
TTTTGTGATGCTCGTCAGGGGGGCGGAGCCTATGGAAAAACGCCAGCAACGCGGCCTTTTTACGGTTCCT
GGCCTTTTGCTGGCCTTTTGCTCACATGTTCTTTCCTGCGTTATCCCCTGATTCTGTGGATAACCGTATT
ACCGCCTTTGAGTGAGCTGATACCGCTCGCCGCAGCCGAACGACCGAGCGCAGCGAGTCAGTGAGCGAGG
AAGCGGAAGAGCGCCCAATACGCAAACCGCCTCTCCCCGCGCGTTGGCCGATTCATTAATGCAGCTGGCA
CGACAGGTTTCCCGACTGGAAAGCGGGCAGTGAGCGCAACGCAATTAATGTGAGTTAGCTCACTCATTAG
GCACCCCAGGCTTTACACTTTATGCTTCCGGCTCGTATGTTGTGTGGAATTGTGAGCGGATAACAATTTC
ACACAGGAAACAGCTATGACCATGATTACGCCAAGCTATTTAGGTGACACTATAGAATACTCAAGCTATG
CATCCAACGCGTTGGGAGCTCTCCCATATGGTCGACCTGCAGGCGGCCGCGAATTCACTAGTGATTGGGC
GATGAGTGGTCTCGCTCGGCCCCCCCGACCGATGTCAGCCTGGGGGACGAGCTCCACTTAGACGGCGAGG
ACGTGGCCATGGCGCATGCCGACGCGCTAGACGATTTCGATCTGGACATGTTGGGGGACGGGGATTCCCC
GGGGCCGGGATTTACCCCCCACGACTCCGCCCCCTACGGCGCTCTGGATACGGCCGACTTCGAGTTTGAG
CAGATGTTTACCGATGCCCTTGGAATTGACGAGTACGGTGGGTAAGCTTCGAGACCACTCATCGCCCAAT
CGAATTCCCGCGGCCGCCATGGCGGCCGGGAGCATGCGACGTCGGGCCCAATTCGCCCTATAGTGAGTCG
TATTACAATTCACTGGCCGTCGTTTTACAACGTCGTGACTGGGAAAACCCTGGCGTTACCCAACTTAATC
GCCTTGCAGCACATCCCCCTTTCGCCAGCTGGCGTAATAGCGAAGAGGCCCGCACCGATCGCCCTTCCCA
ACAGTTGCGCAGCCTGAATGGCGAATGG
[124 nt withheld, positions 3055-3178]
C
[91 nt withheld, positions 3180-3270]
AGGGTGATGGTTCACGTAGTGGGCCAGC
